>Addgene plasmid #219310 | SFFV-VENTX-Brd 386 | addgene full sequence | sequence record 449057 | Addgene NGS Result
ATTTATGCAGAGGCCGAGGCCGCCTCGGCCTCTGAGCTATTCCAGAAGTAGTGAGGAGGCTTTTTTGGAG
GCCTAGGGACGTACCCAATTCGCCCTATAGTGAGTCGTATTACGCGCGCTCACTGGCCGTCGTTTTACAA
CGTCGTGACTGGGAAAACCCTGGCGTTACCCAACTTAATCGCCTTGCAGCACATCCCCCTTTCGCCAGCT
GGCGTAATAGCGAAGAGGCCCGCACCGATCGCCCTTCCCAACAGTTGCGCAGCCTGAATGGCGAATGGG
[124 nt withheld, positions 280-403]
C
[91 nt withheld, positions 405-495]
A
[49 nt withheld, positions 497-545]
CCTTTGACGTTGGAGTCCACGTTCTTT
[37 nt withheld, positions 573-609]
ACCCTATCTCGGTCTATTCTTTTGATTTATAAGGGATTTTGCCGATTTCGGCCTATTGGTTAAAAAATGA
GCTGATTTAACAAAAATTTAACGCGAATTTTAACAAAATATTAACGCTTACAATTTAGGTGGCACTTTTC
GGGGAAATGTGCGCGGAACCCCTATTTGTTTATTTTTCTAAATACATTCAAATATGTATCCGCTCATGAG
ACAATAACCCTGATAAATGCTTCAATAATATTGAAAAAGGAAGAGTATGAGTATTCAACATTTCCGTGTC
GCCCTTATTCCCTTTTTTGCGGCATTTTGCCTTCCTGTTTTTGCTCACCCAGAAACGCTGGTGAAAGTAA
AAGATGCTGAAGATCAGTTGGGTGCACGAGTGGGTTACATCGAACTGGATCTCAACAGCGGTAAGATCCT
TGAGAGTTTTCGCCCCGAAGAACGTTTTCCAATGATGAGCACTTTTAAAGTTCTGCTATGTGGCGCGGTA
TTATCCCGTATTGACGCCGGGCAAGAGCAACTCGGTCGCCGCATACACTATTCTCAGAATGACTTGGTTG
AGTACTCACCAGTCACAGAAAAGCATCTTACGGATGGCATGACAGTAAGAGAATTATGCAGTGCTGCCAT
AACCATGAGTGATAACACTGCGGCCAACTTACTTCTGACAACGATCGGAGGACCGAAGGAGCTAACCGCT
TTTTTGCACAACATGGGGGATCATGTAACTCGCCTTGATCGTTGGGAACCGGAGCTGAATGAAGCCATAC
CAAACGACGAGCGTGACACCACGATGCCTGTAGCAATGGCAACAACGTTGCGCAAACTATTAACTGGCGA
ACTACTTACTCTAGCTTCCCGGCAACAATTAATAGACTGGATGGAGGCGGATAAAGTTGCAGGACCACTT
CTGCGCTCGGCCCTTCCGGCTGGCTGGTTTATTGCTGATAAATCTGGAGCCGGTGAGCGTGGGTCTCGCG
GTATCATTGCAGCACTGGGGCCAGATGGTAAGCCCTCCCGTATCGTAGTTATCTACACGACGGGGAGTCA
GGCAACTATGGATGAACGAAATAGACAGATCGCTGAGATAGGTGCCTCACTGATTAAGCATTGGTAACTG
TCAGACCAAGTTTACTCATATATACTTTAGATTGATTTAAAACTTCATTTTTAATTTAAAAGGATCTAGG
TGAAGATCCTTTTTGATAATCTCATGACCAAAATCCCTTAACGTGAGTTTTCGTTCCACTGAGCGTCAGA
CCCCGTAGAAAAGATCAAAGGATCTTCTTGAGATCCTTTTTTTCTGCGCGTAATCTGCTGCTTGCAAACA
AAAAAACCACCGCTACCAGCGGTGGTTTGTTTGCCGGATCAAGAGCTACCAACTCTTTTTCCGAAGGTAA
CTGGCTTCAGCAGAGCGCAGATACCAAATACTGTTCTTCTAGTGTAGCCGTAGTTAGGCCACCACTTCAA
GAACTCTGTAGCACCGCCTACATACCTCGCTCTGCTAATCCTGTTACCAGTGGCTGCTGCCAGTGGCGAT
AAGTCGTGTCTTACCGGGTTGGACTCAAGACGATAGTTACCGGATAAGGCGCAGCGGTCGGGCTGAACGG
GGGGTTCGTGCACACAGCCCAGCTTGGAGCGAACGACCTACACCGAACTGAGATACCTACAGCGTGAGCT
ATGAGAAAGCGCCACGCTTCCCGAAGGGAGAAAGGCGGACAGGTATCCGGTAAGCGGCAGGGTCGGAACA
GGAGAGCGCACGAGGGAGCTTCCAGGGGGAAACGCCTGGTATCTTTATAGTCCTGTCGGGTTTCGCCACC
TCTGACTTGAGCGTCGATTTTTGTGATGCTCGTCAGGGGGGCGGAGCCTATGGAAAAACGCCAGCAACGC
GGCCTTTTTACGGTTCCTGGCCTTTTGCTGGCCTTTTGCTCACATGTTCTTTCCTGCGTTATCCCCTGAT
TCTGTGGATAACCGTATTACCGCCTTTGAGTGAGCTGATACCGCTCGCCGCAGCCGAACGACCGAGCGCA
GCGAGTCAGTGAGCGAGGAAGCGGAAGAGCGCCCAATACGCAAACCGCCTCTCCCCGCGCGTTGGCCGAT
TCATTAATGCAGCTGGCACGACAGGTTTCCCGACTGGAAAGCGGGCAGTGAGCGCAACGCAATTAATGTG
AGTTAGCTCACTCATTAGGCACCCCAGGCTTTACACTTTATGCTTCCGGCTCGTATGTTGTGTGGAATTG
TGAGCGGATAACAATTTCACACAGGAAACAGCTATGACCATGATTACGCCAAGCGCGCAATTAACCCTCA
CTAAAGGGAACAAAAGCTGGAGCTGCAAGCTTAATGTAGTCTTATGCAATACTCTTGTAGTCTTGCAACA
TGGTAACGATGAGTTAGCAACATGCCTTACAAGGAGAGAAAAAGCACCGTGCATGCCGATTGGTGGAAGT
AAGGTGGTACGATCGTGCCTTATTAGGAAGGCAACAGACGGGTCTGACATGGATTGGACGAACCACTGAA
TTGCCGCATTGCAGAGATATTGTATTTAAGTGCCTAGCTCGATACATAAACGGGTCTCTCTGGTTAGACC
AGATCTGAGCCTGGGAGCTCTCTGGCTAACTAGGGAACCCACTGCTTAAGCCTCAATAAAGCTTGCCTTG
AGTGCTTCAAGTAGTGTGTGCCCGTCTGTTGTGTGACTCTGGTAACTAGAGATCCCTCAGACCCTTTTAG
TCAGTGTGGAAAATCTCTAGCAGTGGCGCCCGAACAGGGACTTGAAAGCGAAAGGGAAACCAGAGGAGCT
CTCTCGACGCAGGACTCGGCTTGCTGAAGCGCGCACGGCAAGAGGCGAGGGGCGGCGACTGGTGAGTACG
CCAAAAATTTTGACTAGCGGAGGCTAGAAGGAGAGAGATGGGTGCGAGAGCGTCAGTATTAAGCGGGGGA
GAATTAGATCGCGATGGGAAAAAATTCGGTTAAGGCCAGGGGGAAAGAAAAAATATAAATTAAAACATAT
AGTATGGGCAAGCAGGGAGCTAGAACGATTCGCAGTTAATCCTGGCCTGTTAGAAACATCAGAAGGCTGT
AGACAAATACTGGGACAGCTACAACCATCCCTTCAGACAGGATCAGAAGAACTTAGATCATTATATAATA
CAGTAGCAACCCTCTATTGTGTGCATCAAAGGATAGAGATAAAAGACACCAAGGAAGCTTTAGACAAGAT
AGAGGAAGAGCAAAACAAAAGTAAGACCACCGCACAGCAAGCGGCCGCTGATCTTCAGACCTGGAGGAGG
AGATATGAGGGACAATTGGAGAAGTGAATTATATAAATATAAAGTAGTAAAAATTGAACCATTAGGAGTA
GCACCCACCAAGGCAAAGAGAAGAGTGGTGCAGAGAGAAAAAAGAGCAGTGGGAATAGGAGCTTTGTTCC
TTGGGTTCTTGGGAGCAGCAGGAAGCACTATGGGCGCAGCGTCAATGACGCTGACGGTACAGGCCAGACA
ATTATTGTCTGGTATAGTGCAGCAGCAGAACAATTTGCTGAGGGCTATTGAGGCGCAACAGCATCTGTTG
CAACTCACAGTCTGGGGCATCAAGCAGCTCCAGGCAAGAATCCTGGCTGTGGAAAGATACCTAAAGGATC
AACAGCTCCTGGGGATTTGGGGTTGCTCTGGAAAACTCATTTGCACCACTGCTGTGCCTTGGAATGCTAG
TTGGAGTAATAAATCTCTGGAACAGATTTGGAATCACACGACCTGGATGGAGTGGGACAGAGAAATTAAC
AATTACACAAGCTTAATACACTCCTTAATTGAAGAATCGCAAAACCAGCAAGAAAAGAATGAACAAGAAT
TATTGGAATTAGATAAATGGGCAAGTTTGTGGAATTGGTTTAACATAACAAATTGGCTGTGGTATATAAA
ATTATTCATAATGATAGTAGGAGGCTTGGTAGGTTTAAGAATAGTTTTTGCTGTACTTTCTATAGTGAAT
AGAGTTAGGCAGGGATATTCACCATTATCGTTTCAGACCCACCTCCCAACCCCGAGGGGACCCGACAGGC
CCGAAGGAATAGAAGAAGAAGGTGGAGAGAGAGACAGAGACAGATCCATTCGATTAGTGAACGGATCTCG
ACGGTATCGGTTAACTTTTAAAAGAAAAGGGGGGATTGGGGGGTACAGTGCAGGGGAAAGAATAGTAGAC
ATAATAGCAACAGACATACAAACTAAAGAATTACAAAAACAAATTACAAAAATTCAAAATTTTATCGATC
ACGAGACTAGCCTCGAGCTGGCTGCAGTAACGCCATTTTGCAAGGCATGGAAAAATACCAAACCAAGAAT
AGAGAAGTTCAGATCAAGGGCGGGTACATGAAAATAGCTAACGTTGGGCCAAACAGGATATCTGCGGTGA
GCAGTTTCGGCCCCGGCCCGGGGCCAAGAACAGATGGTCACCGCAGTTTCGGCCCCGGCCCGAGGCCAAG
AACAGATGGTCCCCAGATATGGCCCAACCCTCAGCAGTTTCTTAAGACCCATCAGATGTTTCCAGGCTCC
CCCAAGGACCTGAAATGACCCTGCGCCTTATTTGAATTAACCAATCAGCCTGCTTCTCGCTTCTGTTCGC
GCGCTTCTGCTTCCCGAGCTCTATAAAAGAGCTCACAACCCCTCACTCGGCGCGCCAGTCCTCCGACAGA
CTGAGTCGGCCGGTCGAATCAAGCTTATCGATACCGTCGACGGATCCGCTAGCCCGCGGTTCGAAATGCG
CCTCTCCTCCTCCCCACCTCGTGGCCCGCAGCAGCTCTCCAGCTTTGGCTCCGTGGACTGGCTCTCCCAG
AGCAGCTGCTCAGGGCCGACCCACACCCCCAGGCCTGCCGACTTCTCCCTGGGGAGCCTCCCTGGCCCGG
GCCAGACATCCGGCGCCAGGGAGCCCCCTCAGGCCGTCAGCATCAAGGAGGCCGCCGGGTCCTCAAATCT
GCCTGCGCCGGAGAGGACCATGGCCGGGTTGAGTAAGGAGCCAAATACCTTGCGGGCCCCCCGTGTCCGC
ACAGCCTTCACCATGGAGCAGGTCCGCACCTTGGAGGGCGTCTTCCAGCACCACCAGTACCTGAGCCCTC
TGGAGCGGAAGAGGCTGGCCAGGGAGATGCAGCTCTCAGAGGTCCAGATAAAAACCTGGTTTCAGAATCG
CCGCATGAAACACAAACGGCAAATGCAGGACCCCCAGCTGCACAGCCCCTTCTCGGGGTCTCTCCATGCG
CCCCCAGCTTTCTACTCAACGTCTTCTGGCCTTGCCAATGGCCTGCAGCTGCTGTGCCCTTGGGCACCCC
TGTCCGGGCCCCAGGCTCTGATGCTGCCCCCTGGCTCCTTCTGGGGTCTCTGCCAAGTGGCACAAGAGGC
CCTGGCATCTGCGGGAGCTTCCTGCTGCGGGCAGCCTCTGGCGTCCCACCCCCCTACCCCAGGCCGGCCT
TCGCTGGGACCAGCCCTGTCCACGGGGCCCCGGGGCCTGTGTGCTATGCCACAGACGGGGGATGCATTTT
GAACCGGTCGGATCCCCCGGGCTGCAGGAATTCGAGCATCTTACCGCCATTTATTCCCATATTTGTTCTG
TTTTTCTTGATTTGGGTATACATTTAAATGTTAATAAAACAAAATGGTGGGGCAATCATTTACATTTTTA
GGGATATGTAATTACTAGTTCAGGTGTATTGCCACAAGACAAACATGTTAAGAAACTTTCCCGTTATTTA
CGCTCTGTTCCTGTTAATCAACCTCTGGATTACAAAATTTGTGAAAGATTGACTGATATTCTTAACTATG
TTGCTCCTTTTACGCTGTGTGGATATGCTGCTTTAATGCCTCTGTATCATGCTATTGCTTCCCGTACGGC
TTTCGTTTTCTCCTCCTTGTATAAATCCTGGTTGCTGTCTCTTTATGAGGAGTTGTGGCCCGTTGTCCGT
CAACGTGGCGTGGTGTGCTCTGTGTTTGCTGACGCAACCCCCACTGGCTGGGGCATTGCCACCACCTGTC
AACTCCTTTCTGGGACTTTCGCTTTCCCCCTCCCGATCGCCACGGCAGAACTCATCGCCGCCTGCCTTGC
CCGCTGCTGGACAGGGGCTAGGTTGCTGGGCACTGATAATTCCGTGGTGTTGTCGGGGAAGCTGACGTCC
TTTGCAATTCGATATCAAGCTGTACCTTCTAGATGTACACATAATATAGCGCTTCTAGACCAATGACTTA
CAAGGCAGCTGTAGATCTTAGCCACTTTTTAAAAGAAAAGGGGGGACTGGAAGGGCTAATTCACTCCCAA
CGAAGACAAGATCTGCTTTTTGCTTGTACTGGGTCTCTCTGGTTAGACCAGATCTGAGCCTGGGAGCTCT
CTGGCTAACTAGGGAACCCACTGCTTAAGCCTCAATAAAGCTTGCCTTGAGTGCTTCAAGTAGTGTGTGC
CCGTCTGTTGTGTGACTCTGGTAACTAGAGATCCCTCAGACCCTTTTAGTCAGTGTGGAAAATCTCTAGC
AGTAGTAGTTCATGTCATCTTATTATTCAGTATTTATAACTTGCAAAGAAATGAATATCAGAGAGTGAGA
GGAACTTGTTTATTGCAGCTTATAATGGTTACAAATAAAGCAATAGCATCACAAATTTCACAAATAAAGC
ATTTTTTTCACTGCATTCTAGTTGTGGTTTGTCCAAACTCATCAATGTATCTTATCATGTCTGGCTCTAG
CTATCCCGCCCCTAACTCCGCCCATCCCGCCCCTAACTCCGCCCAGTTCCGCCCATTCTCCGCCCCATGG
CTGACTAATTTTTTTT
Features (pLannotate 1.2.2; 29 found; start..end, strand, type, name):
     94..112     -  promoter       T7 promoter: promoter for bacteriophage T7 RNA polymerase
    120..275     +  CDS            lacZα (fragment): LacZα fragment of β-galactosidase; lacZ fragment
    280..708     +  rep_origin     f1 ori (sequence partly withheld): f1 bacteriophage origin of replication; arrow indicates direction of (+) strand synthesis
    761..865     +  promoter       AmpR promoter: bla
    866..1726    +  CDS            AmpR: β-lactamase; bla; confers resistance to ampicillin, carbenicillin, and related antibiotics
   1897..2485    +  rep_origin     ori: high-copy-number ColE1/pMB1/pBR322/pUC origin of replication
   2668..2760    +  CDS            lacI (fragment): lac repressor; lacI; The lac repressor binds to the lac operator to inhibit transcription in E. coli. This inhibition can be relieved by adding lactose or isopropyl-β-D-thiogalactopyranoside (IPTG).
   2773..2794    +  protein_bind   CAP binding site: CAP binding activates transcription in the presence of cAMP. E. coli catabolite activator protein
   2809..2839    +  promoter       lac promoter: promoter for the E. coli lac operon
   2847..2863    +  protein_bind   lac operator: The lac repressor binds to the lac operator to inhibit transcription in E. coli. This inhibition can be relieved by adding lactose or isopropyl-β-D-thiogalactopyranoside (IPTG). lac repressor encoded by lacI
   2908..2926    +  promoter       T3 promoter: promoter for bacteriophage T3 RNA polymerase
   2954..3180    +  promoter       RSV promoter: Rous sarcoma virus enhancer/promoter
   3181..3361    +  LTR            5' LTR (truncated): truncated 5' long terminal repeat (LTR) from HIV-1
   3408..3533    +  misc_feature   HIV-1 Ψ: packaging signal of human immunodeficiency virus type 1
   3517..3880    +  CDS            HIV-1 gag (fragment): gag protein from human immunodeficiency virus 1; gag
   4026..4259    +  misc_feature   RRE: The Rev response element (RRE) of HIV-1 allows for Rev-dependent mRNA export from the nucleus to the cytoplasm.
   4636..4736    +  CDS            Rev (fragment): human immunodeficiency virus 1 (HIV-1) Rev protein; rev; enhances nuclear export of unspliced and incompletely spliced viral mRNAs
   4755..4872    +  misc_feature   cPPT/CTS: central polypurine tract and central termination sequence of HIV-1
   4906..5307    +  promoter       SFFV promoter: spleen focus-forming virus long terminal repeat (LTR) promoter
   5317..5340    +  misc_feature   MCS (fragment): pBluescript multiple cloning site
   5365..6138    +  CDS            VENTX: VENTX_HUMAN - Also known as HPX42B, VENTX2. Experimental evidence at protein level: Swiss-Prot protein existence level 1. May be involved in ventralization. From Homo sapiens (Human).
   6149..6174    +  misc_feature   MCS (fragment): pBluescript multiple cloning site
   6174..6233    +  CDS            S (fragment): HBSAG_WHV6 - Experimental evidence at transcript level: Swiss-Prot protein existence level 2. The middle envelope protein plays an important role in the budding of the virion. It is involved in the induction of budding in a nucleocapsid independent way. In this process the majority of envelope proteins bud to form subviral lipoprotein particles of 22 nm of diameter that do not contain a nucleocapsid (By similarity). From Woodchuck hepatitis B virus (isolate w64/pWS23) (WHV).
   6365..6768    +  misc_feature   WPRE: woodchuck hepatitis virus posttranscriptional regulatory element
   6826..6885    +  CDS            nef (fragment): NEF_HV1Z2 - Experimental evidence at protein level: Swiss-Prot protein existence level 1. Extracellular Nef protein targets CD4(+) T-lymphocytes for apoptosis by interacting with CXCR4 surface receptors. From Human immunodeficiency virus type 1 group M subtype D (isolate Z2/CDC-Z34) (HIV-1).
   6887..7120    +  LTR            3' LTR (ΔU3): self-inactivating 3' long terminal repeat (LTR) from HIV-1
   7192..7313    +  polyA_signal   SV40 poly(A) signal: SV40 polyadenylation signal
   7332..7353    +  rep_origin     SV40 ori (fragment): SV40 origin of replication
   7353..73      +  rep_origin     SV40 ori (across the origin): SV40 origin of replication
