[The description below was written by a language model from this plasmid's Addgene catalogue record and pLannotate feature annotations shown in this document.]
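Description:
SFFV-VENTX-Brd 386 is a lentiviral transfer plasmid of 7,415 nt, built on the SFFV-MCS backbone, that expresses the human homeobox transcription factor VENTX together with a construct-specific DNA barcode. It is maintained in E. coli through a high-copy ColE1/pUC-type origin and selected with ampicillin via the β-lactamase gene. An f1 origin, lac regulatory remnants, and T3/T7 promoters reflect its pBluescript-like cloning ancestry.

The viral portion has a third-generation, self-inactivating layout. An RSV promoter replaces the U3 region of a truncated HIV-1 5' LTR to drive genomic RNA production in packaging cells. It is followed by the Ψ packaging signal with a partial gag sequence, the Rev response element for nuclear export of the unspliced genome, and the cPPT/CTS, which aids nuclear import in target cells. The ΔU3 3' LTR inactivates LTR promoter activity after integration, so expression depends on the internal spleen focus-forming virus (SFFV) promoter, a strong promoter often used in haematopoietic cells. SFFV drives the 777 bp VENTX coding sequence, cloned between retained Bsp119I and BstHI sites, and a downstream WPRE enhances transcript stability and expression. An SV40 poly(A) signal and SV40 origin lie beyond the 3' LTR.

According to the depositor, the barcode was inserted at an XbaI site after the WPRE, giving the order SFFV–TF–WPRE–barcode, although it is not annotated in the feature table. That position would place the barcode within the expressed transcript, so it could be read from RNA. No mammalian selection marker or fluorescent reporter is annotated. The plasmid belongs to a barcoded transcription factor collection used for combinatorial screening in immune cell reprogramming.
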