Addgene plasmid #219310: SFFV-VENTX-Brd 386
Purpose: Transcription factor VENTX with a specific barcode assigned.
Depositing lab: Filipe Pereira. Depositing organization: Center for Neuroscience and Cell Biology, University of Coimbra. Publication: A combinatorial transcription factor screening platform for immune cell reprogramming. Kurochkin I, Altman AR, Caiado I, Pertiga-Cabral D, Halitzki E, Minaeva M, Zimmermannova O, Henriques-Oliveira L, Klein D, Nair M, Oliveira D, Cajal LR, Knittel R, Feick C, Ringner M, Martin M, Cirovic B, Pires CF, Rosa FF, Sitnicka E, Theis FJ, Pereira CF. Cell Syst. 2026 Jan 21;17(1):101457. doi: 10.1016/j.cels.2025.101457. Epub 2026 Jan 14. PubMed 41539305.
Backbone
  Vector backbone: SFFV-MCS
  Backbone size w/o insert (bp): 6638
  Vector type: Lentiviral
Growth in bacteria
  Bacterial resistance: Ampicillin, 100 μg/mL
  Growth temperature: 37°C
  Growth strain: NEB Stable
  Copy number: High Copy
Gene/Insert
  Gene/Insert name: VENTX
  Species: H. sapiens (human)
  Insert size (bp): 777
  Entrez Gene: VENTX (a.k.a. HPX42B, NA88A, VENTX2)
  Promoter: The spleen focus-forming virus (SFFV) promoter
  Cloning method: Restriction Enzyme; 5′ cloning site Bsp119I (not destroyed); 3′ cloning site BstHI (not destroyed)
Terms and licenses: Academic/Nonprofit Terms; Industry Terms: Not Available to Industry
Depositor comments: Barcode sequence cloned into XbaI restriction site. Design of plasmid is as follows: SFFV-[TF sequence]-WPRE-[Barcode sequence].
How to cite: SFFV-VENTX-Brd 386 was a gift from Filipe Pereira (Addgene plasmid # 219310 ; http://n2t.net/addgene:219310 ; RRID:Addgene_219310)
