>Addgene plasmid #219310 | SFFV-VENTX-Brd 386 | depositor partial sequence | sequence record 428410 | TF ORF
ATGCGCCTCTCCTCCTCCCCACCTCGTGGCCCGCAGCAGCTCTCCAGCTTTGGCTCCGTGGACTGGCTCT
CCCAGAGCAGCTGCTCAGGGCCGACCCACACCCCCAGGCCTGCCGACTTCTCCCTGGGGAGCCTCCCTGG
CCCGGGCCAGACATCCGGCGCCAGGGAGCCCCCTCAGGCCGTCAGCATCAAGGAGGCCGCCGGGTCCTCA
AATCTGCCTGCGCCGGAGAGGACCATGGCCGGGTTGAGTAAGGAGCCAAATACCTTGCGGGCCCCCCGTG
TCCGCACAGCCTTCACCATGGAGCAGGTCCGCACCTTGGAGGGCGTCTTCCAGCACCACCAGTACCTGAG
CCCTCTGGAGCGGAAGAGGCTGGCCAGGGAGATGCAGCTCTCAGAGGTCCAGATAAAAACCTGGTTTCAG
AATCGCCGCATGAAACACAAACGGCAAATGCAGGACCCCCAGCTGCACAGCCCCTTCTCGGGGTCTCTCC
ATGCGCCCCCAGCTTTCTACTCAACGTCTTCTGGCCTTGCCAATGGCCTGCAGCTGCTGTGCCCTTGGGC
ACCCCTGTCCGGGCCCCAGGCTCTGATGCTGCCCCCTGGCTCCTTCTGGGGTCTCTGCCAAGTGGCACAA
GAGGCCCTGGCATCTGCGGGAGCTTCCTGCTGCGGGCAGCCTCTGGCGTCCCACCCCCCTACCCCAGGCC
GGCCTTCGCTGGGACCAGCCCTGTCCACGGGGCCCCGGGGCCTGTGTGCTATGCCACAGACGGGGGATGC
ATTTTGA
