>Addgene plasmid #219310 | SFFV-VENTX-Brd 386 | depositor partial sequence | sequence record 428411 | Barcode sequence
TGTACACATAATATAGCGCT
